Addgene plasmid #185273: pST_APOE_HUMAN_E114C (pBS0838)
Purpose: For the mammalian expression of the human protein APOE_HUMAN_E114C. This is one of the top performing targets in our apoptosis assay (it protected from apoptosis).
Depositing lab: Pamela Silver. Depositing organization: Harvard Medical School. Publication: Natural and Designed Proteins Inspired by Extremotolerant Organisms Can Form Condensates and Attenuate Apoptosis in Human Cells. Veling MT, Nguyen DT, Thadani NN, Oster ME, Rollins NJ, Brock KP, Bethel NP, Lim S, Baker D, Way JC, Marks DS, Chang RL, Silver PA. ACS Synth Biol. 2022 Mar 18;11(3):1292-1302. doi: 10.1021/acssynbio.1c00572. Epub 2022 Feb 18. PubMed 35176859.
Backbone
  Vector backbone: YK 02
  Vector type: Mammalian Expression
Growth in bacteria
  Bacterial resistance: Ampicillin, 100 μg/mL
  Growth temperature: 37°C
  Growth strain: DH5alpha
  Copy number: High Copy
Gene/Insert
  Gene/Insert name: APOE_HUMAN_E114C
  Species: H. sapiens (human)
  Insert size (bp): 954
  Mutation: E114C
  Cloning method: Gibson Cloning
Terms and licenses: Academic/Nonprofit Terms; Industry Terms: Not Available to Industry
Depositor comments: This is one of the top performing targets in our apoptosis assay (it protected from apoptosis). See supplemental table 2 in our paper to see its performance in our assay. The negative control for this assay is pSecTag2 B which can be obtained from Thermo here https://www.thermofisher.com/order/catalog/product/V90020
How to cite: pST_APOE_HUMAN_E114C (pBS0838) was a gift from Pamela Silver (Addgene plasmid # 185273 ; http://n2t.net/addgene:185273 ; RRID:Addgene_185273)
