[The description below was written by a language model from this plasmid's Addgene catalogue record and pLannotate feature annotations shown in this document.]
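Description:
pST_APOE_HUMAN_E114C (pBS0838) is a 5,864 bp mammalian expression plasmid built on a backbone recorded as YK 02 and carrying human apolipoprotein E with an E114C substitution. The insert, listed as 954 bp and introduced by Gibson cloning, is annotated as a single APOE coding sequence. It lies downstream of the human cytomegalovirus immediate early enhancer and promoter and is terminated by the bovine growth hormone polyadenylation signal, an arrangement that gives strong constitutive transcription in transfected mammalian cells. A T7 promoter sits between the CMV promoter and the coding sequence, where it could serve for in vitro transcription or as a sequencing primer site. No epitope tag or reporter is annotated on the insert. The short HIV-1 LTR fragment called at the end of the CMV promoter is probably a sequence-similarity match rather than a functional viral element.

In bacteria the plasmid is maintained through a high-copy ColE1/pUC-type origin and selected with ampicillin via the bla gene and its own promoter. An f1 origin is also present and would allow single-stranded DNA production. A second cassette places the Sh ble bleomycin/Zeocin resistance gene under both the SV40 early promoter and the bacterial EM7 promoter, followed by an SV40 polyadenylation signal, so Zeocin selection should be possible in mammalian cells and in E. coli. Remnants of the lac promoter/operator region and a lacI fragment are backbone carryover.

According to the depositor, the construct was made to express this APOE variant in human cells. It was among the best-performing candidates in an apoptosis assay, where it protected cells from apoptosis, and pSecTag2 B served as the negative control for that assay.
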