Features (pLannotate 1.2.2; 21 found; start..end, strand, type, name):
     39..91      -  misc_feature   bom (fragment): basis of mobility region from pBR322
    246..625     +  enhancer       CMV enhancer: human cytomegalovirus immediate early enhancer
    626..829     +  promoter       CMV promoter: human cytomegalovirus (CMV) immediate early promoter
    825..858     +  LTR            5' LTR (truncated) (fragment): truncated 5' long terminal repeat (LTR) from HIV-1
    874..892     +  promoter       T7 promoter: promoter for bacteriophage T7 RNA polymerase
    916..1866    +  CDS            APOE: APOE_HUMAN - Experimental evidence at protein level: Swiss-Prot protein existence level 1. (Microbial infection) Through its interaction with HCV envelope glycoprotein E2, participates in the attachment of HCV to HSPGs and other receptors (LDLr, VLDLr, and SR-B1) on the cell surface and to the assembly, maturation and infectivity of HCV viral particles (PubMed:25122793, PubMed:29695434). This interaction is probably promoted via the up-regulation of cellular autophagy by the virus (PubMed:29695434). From Homo sapiens (Human).
   1889..2113    +  polyA_signal   bGH poly(A) signal: bovine growth hormone polyadenylation signal
   2117..2138    +  promoter       SV40 promoter (fragment): SV40 enhancer and early promoter
   2159..2587    +  rep_origin     f1 ori (sequence partly withheld): f1 bacteriophage origin of replication; arrow indicates direction of (+) strand synthesis
   2601..2930    +  promoter       SV40 promoter: SV40 enhancer and early promoter
   2978..3025    +  promoter       EM7 promoter: synthetic bacterial promoter&nbsp
   3044..3418    +  CDS            BleoR: antibiotic-binding protein; Sh ble from Streptoalloteichus hindustanus; confers resistance to bleomycin, phleomycin, and Zeocin™
   3428..3553    +  CDS            ble (fragment): BLE_KLEPN - Experimental evidence at protein level: Swiss-Prot protein existence level 1. Binding protein with a strong affinity to the bleomycin family of antibiotics. Binds to CL990; an antimitotic-antibiotic compound. From Klebsiella pneumoniae.
   3548..3669    +  polyA_signal   SV40 poly(A) signal: SV40 polyadenylation signal
   3742..3758    -  protein_bind   lac operator: The lac repressor binds to the lac operator to inhibit transcription in E. coli. This inhibition can be relieved by adding lactose or isopropyl-β-D-thiogalactopyranoside (IPTG). lac repressor encoded by lacI
   3766..3796    -  promoter       lac promoter: promoter for the E. coli lac operon
   3811..3832    -  protein_bind   CAP binding site: CAP binding activates transcription in the presence of cAMP. E. coli catabolite activator protein
   3845..3937    -  CDS            lacI (fragment): lac repressor; lacI; The lac repressor binds to the lac operator to inhibit transcription in E. coli. This inhibition can be relieved by adding lactose or isopropyl-β-D-thiogalactopyranoside (IPTG).
   4120..4708    -  rep_origin     ori: high-copy-number ColE1/pMB1/pBR322/pUC origin of replication
   4879..5739    -  CDS            AmpR: β-lactamase; bla; confers resistance to ampicillin, carbenicillin, and related antibiotics
   5740..5844    -  promoter       AmpR promoter: bla
>Addgene plasmid #185273 | pST_APOE_HUMAN_E114C (pBS0838) | addgene full sequence | sequence record 363803 | Addgene NGS Result
CACCTGACGTCGACGGATCGGGAGATCTCCCGATCCCCTATGGTGCACTCTCAGTACAATCTGCTCTGAT
GCCGCATAGTTAAGCCAGTATCTGCTCCCTGCTTGTGTGTTGGAGGTCGCTGAGTAGTGCGCGAGCAAAA
TTTAAGCTACAACAAGGCAAGGCTTGACCGACAATTGCATGAAGAATCTGCTTAGGGTTAGGCGTTTTGC
GCTGCTTCGCGATGTACGGGCCAGATATACGCGTTGACATTGATTATTGACTAGTTATTAATAGTAATCA
ATTACGGGGTCATTAGTTCATAGCCCATATATGGAGTTCCGCGTTACATAACTTACGGTAAATGGCCCGC
CTGGCTGACCGCCCAACGACCCCCGCCCATTGACGTCAATAATGACGTATGTTCCCATAGTAACGCCAAT
AGGGACTTTCCATTGACGTCAATGGGTGGAGTATTTACGGTAAACTGCCCACTTGGCAGTACATCAAGTG
TATCATATGCCAAGTACGCCCCCTATTGACGTCAATGACGGTAAATGGCCCGCCTGGCATTATGCCCAGT
ACATGACCTTATGGGACTTTCCTACTTGGCAGTACATCTACGTATTAGTCATCGCTATTACCATGGTGAT
GCGGTTTTGGCAGTACATCAATGGGCGTGGATAGCGGTTTGACTCACGGGGATTTCCAAGTCTCCACCCC
ATTGACGTCAATGGGAGTTTGTTTTGGCACCAAAATCAACGGGACTTTCCAAAATGTCGTAACAACTCCG
CCCCATTGACGCAAATGGGCGGTAGGCGTGTACGGTGGGAGGTCTATATAAGCAGAGCTCTCTGGCTAAC
TAGAGAACCCACTGCTTACTGGCTTATCGAAATTAATACGACTCACTATAGGGAGACCCAAGCTGGCTAG
CCACCATGAAAGTGTTATGGGCAGCATTGTTGGTGACATTTTTAGCTGGGTGCCAGGCCAAAGTGGAACA
AGCAGTGGAAACAGAACCTGAACCTGAACTGAGACAGCAGACCGAATGGCAAAGTGGCCAGAGATGGGAA
CTGGCCCTGGGGAGATTTTGGGACTATCTGAGATGGGTGCAGACCCTGAGCGAGCAGGTGCAGGAGGAGC
TCCTGAGCTCTCAGGTGACACAGGAACTGAGAGCCCTGATGGACGAGACTATGAAGGAACTGAAGGCCTA
CAAATCTGAGCTGGAAGAGCAGCTGACCCCCGTGGCTGAAGAGACCCGCGCTCGCTTGTCCAAATGCCTC
CAGGCCGCCCAGGCCCGGCTGGGTGCCGATATGGAGGACGTCTGCGGCCGCCTGGTCCAGTACCGCGGGG
AAGTGCAGGCTATGCTGGGGCAGTCTACAGAGGAGCTCCGGGTCAGACTGGCCTCTCACCTGCGGAAGCT
GAGGAAGAGGTTGCTCCGCGACGCCGACGACCTCCAGAAGCGCCTGGCTGTGTACCAGGCCGGCGCCCGG
GAAGGCGCCGAGCGCGGACTCTCCGCTATCAGGGAGCGGCTCGGCCCTCTGGTTGAACAGGGCAGAGTCA
GGGCTGCCACTGTGGGGAGCCTCGCCGGACAGCCCCTCCAGGAGAGAGCCCAGGCCTGGGGCGAGCGCCT
GCGAGCTAGAATGGAGGAGATGGGGTCCAGAACCCGCGACCGCCTGGACGAAGTGAAGGAGCAGGTGGCC
GAGGTGCGTGCCAAACTGGAGGAACAGGCCCAGCAGATCCGCCTCCAGGCTGAGGCCTTCCAGGCCAGAC
TGAAGAGCTGGTTTGAGCCTCTTGTGGAGGATATGCAGCGGCAGTGGGCCGGGCTGGTCGAGAAGGTGCA
GGCCGCCGTGGGCACTTCCGCCGCCCCTGTCCCCAGCGACAACCATTGAACCCGCTGATCAGCCTCGACT
GTGCCTTCTAGTTGCCAGCCATCTGTTGTTTGCCCCTCCCCCGTGCCTTCCTTGACCCTGGAAGGTGCCA
CTCCCACTGTCCTTTCCTAATAAAATGAGGAAATTGCATCGCATTGTCTGAGTAGGTGTCATTCTATTCT
GGGGGGTGGGGTGGGGCAGGACAGCAAGGGGGAGGATTGGGAAGACAATAGCAGGCATGCTGGGGATGCG
GTGGGCTCTATGGCTTCTGAGGCGGAAAGAACCAGCTGGGGCTCTAGGGGGTATCCCC
[124 nt withheld, positions 2159-2282]
C
[91 nt withheld, positions 2284-2374]
A
[49 nt withheld, positions 2376-2424]
CCTTTGACGTTGGAGTCCACGTTCTTT
[37 nt withheld, positions 2452-2488]
ACCCTATCTCGGTCTATTCTTTTGATTTATAAGGGATTTTGCCGATTTCGGCCTATTGGTTAAAAAATGA
GCTGATTTAACAAAAATTTAACGCGAATTAATTCTGTGGAATGTGTGTCAGTTAGGGTGTGGAAAGTCCC
CAGGCTCCCCAGCAGGCAGAAGTATGCAAAGCATGCATCTCAATTAGTCAGCAACCAGGTGTGGAAAGTC
CCCAGGCTCCCCAGCAGGCAGAAGTATGCAAAGCATGCATCTCAATTAGTCAGCAACCATAGTCCCGCCC
CTAACTCCGCCCATCCCGCCCCTAACTCCGCCCAGTTCCGCCCATTCTCCGCCCCATGGCTGACTAATTT
TTTTTATTTATGCAGAGGCCGAGGCCGCCTCTGCCTCTGAGCTATTCCAGAAGTAGTGAGGAGGCTTTTT
TGGAGGCCTAGGCTTTTGCAAAAAGCTCCCGGGAGCTTGTATATCCATTTTCGGATCTGATCAGCACGTG
TTGACAATTAATCATCGGCATAGTATATCGGCATAGTATAATACGACAAGGTGAGGAACTAAACCATGGC
CAAGTTGACCAGTGCCGTTCCGGTGCTCACCGCGCGCGACGTCGCCGGAGCGGTCGAGTTCTGGACCGAC
CGGCTCGGGTTCTCCCGGGACTTCGTGGAGGACGACTTCGCCGGTGTGGTCCGGGACGACGTGACCCTGT
TCATCAGCGCGGTCCAGGACCAGGTGGTGCCGGACAACACCCTGGCCTGGGTGTGGGTGCGCGGCCTGGA
CGAGCTGTACGCCGAGTGGTCGGAGGTCGTGTCCACGAACTTCCGGGACGCCTCCGGGCCGGCCATGACC
GAGATCGGCGAGCAGCCGTGGGGGCGGGAGTTCGCCCTGCGCGACCCGGCCGGCAACTGCGTGCACTTCG
TGGCCGAGGAGCAGGACTGACACGTGCTACGAGATTTCGATTCCACCGCCGCCTTCTATGAAAGGTTGGG
CTTCGGAATCGTTTTCCGGGACGCCGGCTGGATGATCCTCCAGCGCGGGGATCTCATGCTGGAGTTCTTC
GCCCACCCCAACTTGTTTATTGCAGCTTATAATGGTTACAAATAAAGCAATAGCATCACAAATTTCACAA
ATAAAGCATTTTTTTCACTGCATTCTAGTTGTGGTTTGTCCAAACTCATCAATGTATCTTATCATGTCTG
TATACCGTCGACCTCTAGCTAGAGCTTGGCGTAATCATGGTCATAGCTGTTTCCTGTGTGAAATTGTTAT
CCGCTCACAATTCCACACAACATACGAGCCGGAAGCATAAAGTGTAAAGCCTGGGGTGCCTAATGAGTGA
GCTAACTTACATTAATTGCGTTGCGCTCACTGCCCGCTTTCCAGTCGGGAAACCTGTCGTGCCAGCTGCA
TTAATGAATCGGCCAACGCGCGGGGAGAGGCGGTTTGCGTATTGGGCGCTCTTCCGCTTCCTCGCTCACT
GACTCGCTGCGCTCGGTCGTTCGGCTGCGGCGAGCGGTATCAGCTCACTCAAAGGCGGTAATACGGTTAT
CCACAGAATCAGGGGATAACGCAGGAAAGAACATGTGAGCAAAAGGCCAGCAAAAGGCCAGGAACCGTAA
AAAGGCCGCGTTGCTGGCGTTTTTCCATAGGCTCCGCCCCCCTGACGAGCATCACAAAAATCGACGCTCA
AGTCAGAGGTGGCGAAACCCGACAGGACTATAAAGATACCAGGCGTTTCCCCCTGGAAGCTCCCTCGTGC
GCTCTCCTGTTCCGACCCTGCCGCTTACCGGATACCTGTCCGCCTTTCTCCCTTCGGGAAGCGTGGCGCT
TTCTCATAGCTCACGCTGTAGGTATCTCAGTTCGGTGTAGGTCGTTCGCTCCAAGCTGGGCTGTGTGCAC
GAACCCCCCGTTCAGCCCGACCGCTGCGCCTTATCCGGTAACTATCGTCTTGAGTCCAACCCGGTAAGAC
ACGACTTATCGCCACTGGCAGCAGCCACTGGTAACAGGATTAGCAGAGCGAGGTATGTAGGCGGTGCTAC
AGAGTTCTTGAAGTGGTGGCCTAACTACGGCTACACTAGAAGAACAGTATTTGGTATCTGCGCTCTGCTG
AAGCCAGTTACCTTCGGAAAAAGAGTTGGTAGCTCTTGATCCGGCAAACAAACCACCGCTGGTAGCGGTG
GTTTTTTTGTTTGCAAGCAGCAGATTACGCGCAGAAAAAAAGGATCTCAAGAAGATCCTTTGATCTTTTC
TACGGGGTCTGACGCTCAGTGGAACGAAAACTCACGTTAAGGGATTTTGGTCATGAGATTATCAAAAAGG
ATCTTCACCTAGATCCTTTTAAATTAAAAATGAAGTTTTAAATCAATCTAAAGTATATATGAGTAAACTT
GGTCTGACAGTTACCAATGCTTAATCAGTGAGGCACCTATCTCAGCGATCTGTCTATTTCGTTCATCCAT
AGTTGCCTGACTCCCCGTCGTGTAGATAACTACGATACGGGAGGGCTTACCATCTGGCCCCAGTGCTGCA
ATGATACCGCGAGACCCACGCTCACCGGCTCCAGATTTATCAGCAATAAACCAGCCAGCCGGAAGGGCCG
AGCGCAGAAGTGGTCCTGCAACTTTATCCGCCTCCATCCAGTCTATTAATTGTTGCCGGGAAGCTAGAGT
AAGTAGTTCGCCAGTTAATAGTTTGCGCAACGTTGTTGCCATTGCTACAGGCATCGTGGTGTCACGCTCG
TCGTTTGGTATGGCTTCATTCAGCTCCGGTTCCCAACGATCAAGGCGAGTTACATGATCCCCCATGTTGT
GCAAAAAAGCGGTTAGCTCCTTCGGTCCTCCGATCGTTGTCAGAAGTAAGTTGGCCGCAGTGTTATCACT
CATGGTTATGGCAGCACTGCATAATTCTCTTACTGTCATGCCATCCGTAAGATGCTTTTCTGTGACTGGT
GAGTACTCAACCAAGTCATTCTGAGAATAGTGTATGCGGCGACCGAGTTGCTCTTGCCCGGCGTCAATAC
GGGATAATACCGCGCCACATAGCAGAACTTTAAAAGTGCTCATCATTGGAAAACGTTCTTCGGGGCGAAA
ACTCTCAAGGATCTTACCGCTGTTGAGATCCAGTTCGATGTAACCCACTCGTGCACCCAACTGATCTTCA
GCATCTTTTACTTTCACCAGCGTTTCTGGGTGAGCAAAAACAGGAAGGCAAAATGCCGCAAAAAAGGGAA
TAAGGGCGACACGGAAATGTTGAATACTCATACTCTTCCTTTTTCAATATTATTGAAGCATTTATCAGGG
TTATTGTCTCATGAGCGGATACATATTTGAATGTATTTAGAAAAATAAACAAATAGGGGTTCCGCGCACA
TTTCCCCGAAAAGTGC
